>Addgene plasmid #115467 | pLKO.1-shSNAI1 | addgene full sequence | sequence record 222201 | Addgene NGS Result
GAGGTACCGGGCAAATACTGCAACAAGGAATCTCGAGATTCCTTGTTGCAGTATTTGCTTTTTTGAATTC
TAGATCTTGAGACAAATGGCAGTATTCATCCACAATTTTAAAAGAAAAGGGGGGATTGGGGGGTACAGTG
CAGGGGAAAGAATAGTAGACATAATAGCAACAGACATACAAACTAAAGAATTACAAAAACAAATTACAAA
AATTCAAAATTTTCGGGTTTATTACAGGGACAGCAGAGATCCACTTTGGCGCCGGCTCGAGGGGGCCCGG
GTTGCGCCTTTTCCAAGGCAGCCCTGGGTTTGCGCAGGGACGCGGCTGCTCTGGGCGTGGTTCCGGGAAA
CGCAGCGGCGCCGACCCTGGGTCTCGCACATTCTTCACGTCCGTTCGCAGCGTCACCCGGATCTTCGCCG
CTACCCTTGTGGGCCCCCCGGCGACGCTTCCTGCTCCGCCCCTAAGTCGGGAAGGTTCCTTGCGGTTCGC
GGCGTGCCGGACGTGACAAACGGAAGCCGCACGTCTCACTAGTACCCTCGCAGACGGACAGCGCCAGGGA
GCAATGGCAGCGCGCCGACCGCGATGGGCTGTGGCCAATAGCGGCTGCTCAGCAGGGCGCGCCGAGAGCA
GCGGCCGGGAAGGGGCGGTGCGGGAGGCGGGGTGTGGGGCGGTAGTGTGGGCCCTGTTCCTGCCCGCGCG
GTGTTCCGCATTCTGCAAGCCTCCGGAGCGCACGTCGGCAGTCGGCTCCCTCGTTGACCGAATCACCGAC
CTCTCTCCCCAGGGGGATCCACCGGAGCTTACCATGACCGAGTACAAGCCCACGGTGCGCCTCGCCACCC
GCGACGACGTCCCCAGGGCCGTACGCACCCTCGCCGCCGCGTTCGCCGACTACCCCGCCACGCGCCACAC
CGTCGATCCGGACCGCCACATCGAGCGGGTCACCGAGCTGCAAGAACTCTTCCTCACGCGCGTCGGGCTC
GACATCGGCAAGGTGTGGGTCGCGGACGACGGCGCCGCCGTGGCGGTCTGGACCACGCCGGAGAGCGTCG
AAGCGGGGGCGGTGTTCGCCGAGATCGGCCCGCGCATGGCCGAGTTGAGCGGTTCCCGGCTGGCCGCGCA
GCAACAGATGGAAGGCCTCCTGGCGCCGCACCGGCCCAAGGAGCCCGCGTGGTTCCTGGCCACCGTCGGC
GTCTCGCCCGACCACCAGGGCAAGGGTCTGGGCAGCGCCGTCGTGCTCCCCGGAGTGGAGGCGGCCGAGC
GCGCCGGGGTGCCCGCCTTCCTGGAGACCTCCGCGCCCCGCAACCTCCCCTTCTACGAGCGGCTCGGCTT
CACCGTCACCGCCGACGTCGAGGTGCCCGAAGGACCGCGCACCTGGTGCATGACCCGCAAGCCCGGTGCC
TGAACGCGTTAAGTCGACAATCAACCTCTGGATTACAAAATTTGTGAAAGATTGACTGGTATTCTTAACT
ATGTTGCTCCTTTTACGCTATGTGGATACGCTGCTTTAATGCCTTTGTATCATGCTATTGCTTCCCGTAT
GGCTTTCATTTTCTCCTCCTTGTATAAATCCTGGTTGCTGTCTCTTTATGAGGAGTTGTGGCCCGTTGTC
AGGCAACGTGGCGTGGTGTGCACTGTGTTTGCTGACGCAACCCCCACTGGTTGGGGCATTGCCACCACCT
GTCAGCTCCTTTCCGGGACTTTCGCTTTCCCCCTCCCTATTGCCACGGCGGAACTCATCGCCGCCTGCCT
TGCCCGCTGCTGGACAGGGGCTCGGCTGTTGGGCACTGACAATTCCGTGGTGTTGTCGGGGAAATCATCG
TCCTTTCCTTGGCTGCTCGCCTGTGTTGCCACCTGGATTCTGCGCGGGACGTCCTTCTGCTACGTCCCTT
CGGCCCTCAATCCAGCGGACCTTCCTTCCCGCGGCCTGCTGCCGGCTCTGCGGCCTCTTCCGCGTCTTCG
CCTTCGCCCTCAGACGAGTCGGATCTCCCTTTGGGCCGCCTCCCCGCGTCGACTTTAAGACCAATGACTT
ACAAGGCAGCTGTAGATCTTAGCCACTTTTTAAAAGAAAAGGGGGGACTGGAAGGGCTAATTCACTCCCA
ACGAAGACAAGATCTGCTTTTTGCTTGTACTGGGTCTCTCTGGTTAGACCAGATCTGAGCCTGGGAGCTC
TCTGGCTAACTAGGGAACCCACTGCTTAAGCCTCAATAAAGCTTGCCTTGAGTGCTTCAAGTAGTGTGTG
CCCGTCTGTTGTGTGACTCTGGTAACTAGAGATCCCTCAGACCCTTTTAGTCAGTGTGGAAAATCTCTAG
CAGTACGTATAGTAGTTCATGTCATCTTATTATTCAGTATTTATAACTTGCAAAGAAATGAATATCAGAG
AGTGAGAGGAACTTGTTTATTGCAGCTTATAATGGTTACAAATAAAGCAATAGCATCACAAATTTCACAA
ATAAAGCATTTTTTTCACTGCATTCTAGTTGTGGTTTGTCCAAACTCATCAATGTATCTTATCATGTCTG
GCTCTAGCTATCCCGCCCCTAACTCCGCCCATCCCGCCCCTAACTCCGCCCAGTTCCGCCCATTCTCCGC
CCCATGGCTGACTAATTTTTTTTATTTATGCAGAGGCCGAGGCCGCCTCGGCCTCTGAGCTATTCCAGAA
GTAGTGAGGAGGCTTTTTTGGAGGCCTAGGGACGTACCCAATTCGCCCTATAGTGAGTCGTATTACGCGC
GCTCACTGGCCGTCGTTTTACAACGTCGTGACTGGGAAAACCCTGGCGTTACCCAACTTAATCGCCTTGC
AGCACATCCCCCTTTCGCCAGCTGGCGTAATAGCGAAGAGGCCCGCACCGATCGCCCTTCCCAACAGTTG
CGCAGCCTGAATGGCGAATGGG
[124 nt withheld, positions 2893-3016]
C
[91 nt withheld, positions 3018-3108]
A
[49 nt withheld, positions 3110-3158]
CCTTTGACGTTGGAGTCCACGTTCTTT
[37 nt withheld, positions 3186-3222]
ACCCTATCTCGGTCTATTCTTTTGATTTATAAGGGATTTTGCCGATTTCGGCCTATTGGTTAAAAAATGA
GCTGATTTAACAAAAATTTAACGCGAATTTTAACAAAATATTAACGCTTACAATTTAGGTGGCACTTTTC
GGGGAAATGTGCGCGGAACCCCTATTTGTTTATTTTTCTAAATACATTCAAATATGTATCCGCTCATGAG
ACAATAACCCTGATAAATGCTTCAATAATATTGAAAAAGGAAGAGTATGAGTATTCAACATTTCCGTGTC
GCCCTTATTCCCTTTTTTGCGGCATTTTGCCTTCCTGTTTTTGCTCACCCAGAAACGCTGGTGAAAGTAA
AAGATGCTGAAGATCAGTTGGGTGCACGAGTGGGTTACATCGAACTGGATCTCAACAGCGGTAAGATCCT
TGAGAGTTTTCGCCCCGAAGAACGTTTTCCAATGATGAGCACTTTTAAAGTTCTGCTATGTGGCGCGGTA
TTATCCCGTATTGACGCCGGGCAAGAGCAACTCGGTCGCCGCATACACTATTCTCAGAATGACTTGGTTG
AGTACTCACCAGTCACAGAAAAGCATCTTACGGATGGCATGACAGTAAGAGAATTATGCAGTGCTGCCAT
AACCATGAGTGATAACACTGCGGCCAACTTACTTCTGACAACGATCGGAGGACCGAAGGAGCTAACCGCT
TTTTTGCACAACATGGGGGATCATGTAACTCGCCTTGATCGTTGGGAACCGGAGCTGAATGAAGCCATAC
CAAACGACGAGCGTGACACCACGATGCCTGTAGCAATGGCAACAACGTTGCGCAAACTATTAACTGGCGA
ACTACTTACTCTAGCTTCCCGGCAACAATTAATAGACTGGATGGAGGCGGATAAAGTTGCAGGACCACTT
CTGCGCTCGGCCCTTCCGGCTGGCTGGTTTATTGCTGATAAATCTGGAGCCGGTGAGCGTGGGTCTCGCG
GTATCATTGCAGCACTGGGGCCAGATGGTAAGCCCTCCCGTATCGTAGTTATCTACACGACGGGGAGTCA
GGCAACTATGGATGAACGAAATAGACAGATCGCTGAGATAGGTGCCTCACTGATTAAGCATTGGTAACTG
TCAGACCAAGTTTACTCATATATACTTTAGATTGATTTAAAACTTCATTTTTAATTTAAAAGGATCTAGG
TGAAGATCCTTTTTGATAATCTCATGACCAAAATCCCTTAACGTGAGTTTTCGTTCCACTGAGCGTCAGA
CCCCGTAGAAAAGATCAAAGGATCTTCTTGAGATCCTTTTTTTCTGCGCGTAATCTGCTGCTTGCAAACA
AAAAAACCACCGCTACCAGCGGTGGTTTGTTTGCCGGATCAAGAGCTACCAACTCTTTTTCCGAAGGTAA
CTGGCTTCAGCAGAGCGCAGATACCAAATACTGTTCTTCTAGTGTAGCCGTAGTTAGGCCACCACTTCAA
GAACTCTGTAGCACCGCCTACATACCTCGCTCTGCTAATCCTGTTACCAGTGGCTGCTGCCAGTGGCGAT
AAGTCGTGTCTTACCGGGTTGGACTCAAGACGATAGTTACCGGATAAGGCGCAGCGGTCGGGCTGAACGG
GGGGTTCGTGCACACAGCCCAGCTTGGAGCGAACGACCTACACCGAACTGAGATACCTACAGCGTGAGCT
ATGAGAAAGCGCCACGCTTCCCGAAGGGAGAAAGGCGGACAGGTATCCGGTAAGCGGCAGGGTCGGAACA
GGAGAGCGCACGAGGGAGCTTCCAGGGGGAAACGCCTGGTATCTTTATAGTCCTGTCGGGTTTCGCCACC
TCTGACTTGAGCGTCGATTTTTGTGATGCTCGTCAGGGGGGCGGAGCCTATGGAAAAACGCCAGCAACGC
GGCCTTTTTACGGTTCCTGGCCTTTTGCTGGCCTTTTGCTCACATGTTCTTTCCTGCGTTATCCCCTGAT
TCTGTGGATAACCGTATTACCGCCTTTGAGTGAGCTGATACCGCTCGCCGCAGCCGAACGACCGAGCGCA
GCGAGTCAGTGAGCGAGGAAGCGGAAGAGCGCCCAATACGCAAACCGCCTCTCCCCGCGCGTTGGCCGAT
TCATTAATGCAGCTGGCACGACAGGTTTCCCGACTGGAAAGCGGGCAGTGAGCGCAACGCAATTAATGTG
AGTTAGCTCACTCATTAGGCACCCCAGGCTTTACACTTTATGCTTCCGGCTCGTATGTTGTGTGGAATTG
TGAGCGGATAACAATTTCACACAGGAAACAGCTATGACCATGATTACGCCAAGCGCGCAATTAACCCTCA
CTAAAGGGAACAAAAGCTGGAGCTGCAAGCTTAATGTAGTCTTATGCAATACTCTTGTAGTCTTGCAACA
TGGTAACGATGAGTTAGCAACATGCCTTACAAGGAGAGAAAAAGCACCGTGCATGCCGATTGGTGGAAGT
AAGGTGGTACGATCGTGCCTTATTAGGAAGGCAACAGACGGGTCTGACATGGATTGGACGAACCACTGAA
TTGCCGCATTGCAGAGATATTGTATTTAAGTGCCTAGCTCGATACATAAACGGGTCTCTCTGGTTAGACC
AGATCTGAGCCTGGGAGCTCTCTGGCTAACTAGGGAACCCACTGCTTAAGCCTCAATAAAGCTTGCCTTG
AGTGCTTCAAGTAGTGTGTGCCCGTCTGTTGTGTGACTCTGGTAACTAGAGATCCCTCAGACCCTTTTAG
TCAGTGTGGAAAATCTCTAGCAGTGGCGCCCGAACAGGGACTTGAAAGCGAAAGGGAAACCAGAGGAGCT
CTCTCGACGCAGGACTCGGCTTGCTGAAGCGCGCACGGCAAGAGGCGAGGGGCGGCGACTGGTGAGTACG
CCAAAAATTTTGACTAGCGGAGGCTAGAAGGAGAGAGATGGGTGCGAGAGCGTCAGTATTAAGCGGGGGA
GAATTAGATCGCGATGGGAAAAAATTCGGTTAAGGCCAGGGGGAAAGAAAAAATATAAATTAAAACATAT
AGTATGGGCAAGCAGGGAGCTAGAACGATTCGCAGTTAATCCTGGCCTGTTAGAAACATCAGAAGGCTGT
AGACAAATACTGGGACAGCTACAACCATCCCTTCAGACAGGATCAGAAGAACTTAGATCATTATATAATA
CAGTAGCAACCCTCTATTGTGTGCATCAAAGGATAGAGATAAAAGACACCAAGGAAGCTTTAGACAAGAT
AGAGGAAGAGCAAAACAAAAGTAAGACCACCGCACAGCAAGCGGCCGCTGATCTTCAGACCTGGAGGAGG
AGATATGAGGGACAATTGGAGAAGTGAATTATATAAATATAAAGTAGTAAAAATTGAACCATTAGGAGTA
GCACCCACCAAGGCAAAGAGAAGAGTGGTGCAGAGAGAAAAAAGAGCAGTGGGAATAGGAGCTTTGTTCC
TTGGGTTCTTGGGAGCAGCAGGAAGCACTATGGGCGCAGCGTCAATGACGCTGACGGTACAGGCCAGACA
ATTATTGTCTGGTATAGTGCAGCAGCAGAACAATTTGCTGAGGGCTATTGAGGCGCAACAGCATCTGTTG
CAACTCACAGTCTGGGGCATCAAGCAGCTCCAGGCAAGAATCCTGGCTGTGGAAAGATACCTAAAGGATC
AACAGCTCCTGGGGATTTGGGGTTGCTCTGGAAAACTCATTTGCACCACTGCTGTGCCTTGGAATGCTAG
TTGGAGTAATAAATCTCTGGAACAGATTTGGAATCACACGACCTGGATGGAGTGGGACAGAGAAATTAAC
AATTACACAAGCTTAATACACTCCTTAATTGAAGAATCGCAAAACCAGCAAGAAAAGAATGAACAAGAAT
TATTGGAATTAGATAAATGGGCAAGTTTGTGGAATTGGTTTAACATAACAAATTGGCTGTGGTATATAAA
ATTATTCATAATGATAGTAGGAGGCTTGGTAGGTTTAAGAATAGTTTTTGCTGTACTTTCTATAGTGAAT
AGAGTTAGGCAGGGATATTCACCATTATCGTTTCAGACCCACCTCCCAACCCCGAGGGGACCCAGAGAGG
GCCTATTTCCCATGATTCCTTCATATTTGCATATACGATACAAGGCTGTTAGAGAGATAATTAGAATTAA
TTTGACTGTAAACACAAAGATATTAGTACAAAATACGTGACGTAGAAAGTAATAATTTCTTGGGTAGTTT
GCAGTTTTAAAATTATGTTTTAAAATGGACTATCATATGCTTACCGTAACTTGAAAGTATTTCGATTTCT
TGGCTTTATATATCTTGTGGAAAGGAC
Features (pLannotate 1.2.2; 26 found; start..end, strand, type, name):
    106..223     +  misc_feature   cPPT/CTS: central polypurine tract and central termination sequence of HIV-1
    282..782     +  promoter       hPGK promoter: human phosphoglycerate kinase 1 promoter
    804..1403    +  CDS            PuroR (fragment): puromycin N-acetyltransferase; pac from Streptomyces; confers resistance to puromycin
   1419..2007    +  misc_feature   WPRE: woodchuck hepatitis virus posttranscriptional regulatory element
   2058..2077    +  misc_feature   cPPT/CTS (fragment): central polypurine tract and central termination sequence of HIV-1
   2079..2312    +  LTR            3' LTR (ΔU3): self-inactivating 3' long terminal repeat (LTR) from HIV-1
   2390..2511    +  polyA_signal   SV40 poly(A) signal: SV40 polyadenylation signal
   2551..2686    +  rep_origin     SV40 ori: SV40 origin of replication
   2707..2725    -  promoter       T7 promoter: promoter for bacteriophage T7 RNA polymerase
   2733..2888    +  CDS            lacZα (fragment): LacZα fragment of β-galactosidase; lacZ fragment
   2893..3321    +  rep_origin     f1 ori (sequence partly withheld): f1 bacteriophage origin of replication; arrow indicates direction of (+) strand synthesis
   3374..3478    +  promoter       AmpR promoter: bla
   3479..4339    +  CDS            AmpR: β-lactamase; bla; confers resistance to ampicillin, carbenicillin, and related antibiotics
   4510..5098    +  rep_origin     ori: high-copy-number ColE1/pMB1/pBR322/pUC origin of replication
   5281..5373    +  CDS            lacI (fragment): lac repressor; lacI; The lac repressor binds to the lac operator to inhibit transcription in E. coli. This inhibition can be relieved by adding lactose or isopropyl-β-D-thiogalactopyranoside (IPTG).
   5386..5407    +  protein_bind   CAP binding site: CAP binding activates transcription in the presence of cAMP. E. coli catabolite activator protein
   5422..5452    +  promoter       lac promoter: promoter for the E. coli lac operon
   5460..5476    +  protein_bind   lac operator: The lac repressor binds to the lac operator to inhibit transcription in E. coli. This inhibition can be relieved by adding lactose or isopropyl-β-D-thiogalactopyranoside (IPTG). lac repressor encoded by lacI
   5521..5539    +  promoter       T3 promoter: promoter for bacteriophage T3 RNA polymerase
   5567..5793    +  promoter       RSV promoter: Rous sarcoma virus enhancer/promoter
   5794..5974    +  LTR            5' LTR (truncated): truncated 5' long terminal repeat (LTR) from HIV-1
   6021..6146    +  misc_feature   HIV-1 Ψ: packaging signal of human immunodeficiency virus type 1
   6130..6493    +  CDS            HIV-1 gag (fragment): gag protein from human immunodeficiency virus 1; gag
   6639..6872    +  misc_feature   RRE: The Rev response element (RRE) of HIV-1 allows for Rev-dependent mRNA export from the nucleus to the cytoplasm.
   7249..7275    +  CDS            Rev (fragment): human immunodeficiency virus 1 (HIV-1) Rev protein; rev; enhances nuclear export of unspliced and incompletely spliced viral mRNAs
   7279..7519    +  promoter       U6 promoter: RNA polymerase III promoter for human U6 snRNA
