[The description below was written by a language model from this plasmid's Addgene catalogue record and pLannotate feature annotations shown in this document.]
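Description:
pLKO.1-shSNAI1 is a lentiviral RNAi plasmid built on the pLKO.1 backbone from the Broad Institute Genetic Perturbation Platform. It carries a short hairpin RNA directed against human SNAI1 (SNAIL), the zinc-finger transcription factor associated with epithelial–mesenchymal transition. It is propagated in E. coli through a high-copy ColE1/pUC-type origin with ampicillin selection (AmpR under its own bla promoter). The backbone also retains an f1 origin, an SV40 origin and poly(A) signal, and remnants of a lac/lacZα cloning region flanked by T3 and T7 promoters.

The transfer cassette follows a third-generation, self-inactivating layout. An RSV promoter fused to a truncated HIV-1 5' LTR drives Tat-independent production of the viral genomic RNA in packaging cells. It is followed by the Ψ packaging signal with a partial gag sequence, the Rev response element for nuclear export, and a cPPT/CTS element that aids nuclear import of the reverse-transcribed genome. The ΔU3 3' LTR inactivates LTR promoter activity after integration. Within this frame, the human U6 RNA polymerase III promoter sits at the end of the linearised sequence numbering, so the hairpin lies across the plasmid's numbering origin, just before the cPPT. The hairpin itself is not annotated as a feature. A separate human PGK promoter expresses puromycin N-acetyltransferase for selecting transduced mammalian cells, and a WPRE is annotated downstream to enhance transcript stability and expression.

The construct is used for constitutive, stable knockdown of SNAI1 in human cells after lentiviral transduction and puromycin selection. The associated study examined the mesenchymal cell state in breast cancer.
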