Addgene plasmid #115467: pLKO.1-shSNAI1
Purpose: Constitutive lentiviral expression
Depositing lab: William Hahn. Depositing organization: Dana-Farber Cancer Institute. Publication: An alternative splicing switch in FLNB promotes the mesenchymal cell state in human breast cancer. Li J, Choi PS, Chaffer CL, Labella K, Hwang JH, Giacomelli AO, Kim JW, Ilic N, Doench JG, Ly SH, Dai C, Hagel K, Hong AL, Gjoerup O, Goel S, Ge JY, Root DE, Zhao JJ, Brooks AN, Weinberg RA, Hahn WC. Elife. 2018 Jul 30;7. pii: 37184. doi: 10.7554/eLife.37184. 37184 PubMed 30059005.
Backbone
  Vector backbone: pLKO.1
  Backbone manufacturer: Broad Institute - Genetic Perturbation Platform
  Vector type: Mammalian Expression, Lentiviral, RNAi
  Selectable markers: Puromycin
Growth in bacteria
  Bacterial resistance: Ampicillin, 100 μg/mL
  Growth temperature: 37°C
  Growth strain: NEB Stable
  Copy number: High Copy
Gene/Insert
  Gene/Insert name: shSNAI1
  gRNA/shRNA sequence: GCAAATACTGCAACAAGGAAT
  Species: H. sapiens (human)
  Entrez Gene: SNAI1 (a.k.a. SLUGH2, SNA, SNAH, SNAIL, SNAIL1, dJ710H13.1)
  Cloning method: Unknown
  Sequencing primers: 5′ LKO.1 5'
Terms and licenses: Academic/Nonprofit Terms; Industry Terms: Not Available to Industry
How to cite: pLKO.1-shSNAI1 was a gift from William Hahn (Addgene plasmid # 115467 ; http://n2t.net/addgene:115467 ; RRID:Addgene_115467)
