>Addgene plasmid #115467 | pLKO.1-shSNAI1 | depositor partial sequence | sequence record 217550 | LKO.1 5' sequence
TATATATCTTGTGGAAGGACGAGGTACCGGGCAAATACTGCAACAAGGAATCTCGAGATTCCTTGTTGCA
GTATTTGCTTTTTTGAATTCTAGATCTTGAGACAAATGGCAGTATTCATCCACAATTTTAAAAGAAAAGG
GGGGATTGGGGGGTACAGTGCAGGGGAAAGAATAGTAGACATAATAGCAACAGACATACAAACTAAAGAA
TTACAAAAACAAATTACAAAAATTCAAAATTTTCGGGTTTATTACAGGGACAGCAGAGATCCACTTTGGC
GCCGGCTCGAGGGGGCCCGGGTTGCGCCTTTTCCAAGGCAGCCCTGGGTTTGCGCAGGGACGCGGCTGCT
CTGGGCGTGGTTCCGGGAAACGCAGCGGCGCCGACCCTGGGTCTCGCACATTCTTCACGTCCGTTCGCAG
CGTCACCCGGATCTTCGCCGCTACCCTTGTGGGCCCCCCGGCGACGCTTCCTGCTCCGCCCCTAAGTCGG
GAAGGTTCCTTGCGGTTCGCGGCGTGCCGGACGTGACAAACGGAAGCCGCACGTCTCACTAGTACCCTCG
CAGACGGACAGCGCCAGGGAGCAATGGCAGCGCGCCGACCGCGATGGGCTGTGGCCAATAGCGGCTGCTC
AGCAGGGCGCGCCGAGAGCAGC
